>Addgene plasmid #29639 | pOSCAR | depositor full sequence | sequence record 13760 | Author sequence
TGCGCGTGCCTTTGATCGCCCGCGACACGACAAAGGCCGCTTGTAGCCTTCCATCCGTGACCTCAATGCG
CTGCTTAACCAGCTCCACCAGGTCGGCGGTGGCCCATATGTCGTAAGGGCTTGGCTGCACCGGAATCAGC
ACGAAGTCGGCTGCCTTGATCGCGGACACAGCCAAGTCCGCCGCCTGGGGCGCTCCGTCGATCACTACGA
AGTCGCGCCGGCCGATGGCCTTCACGTCGCGGTCAATCGTCGGGCGGTCGATGCCGACAACGGTTAGCGG
TTGATCTTCCCGCACGGCCGCCCAATCGCGGGCACTGCCCTGGGGATCGGAATCGACTAACAGAACATCG
GCCCCGGCGAGTTGCAGGGCGCGGGCTAGATGGGTTGCGATGGTCGTCTTGCCTGACCCGCCTTTCTGGT
TAAGTACAGCGATAACCTTCATGCGTTCCCCTTGCGTATTTGTTTATTTACTCATCGCATCATATACGCA
GCGACCGCATGACGCAAGCTGTTTTACTCAAATACACATCACCTTTTTAGACGGCGGCGCTCGGTTTCTT
CAGCGGCCAAGCTGGCCGGCCAGGCCGCCAGCTTGGCATCAGACAAACCGGCCAGGATTTCATGCAGCCG
CACGGTTGAGACGTGCGCGGGCGGCTCGAACACGTACCCGGCCGCGATCATCTCCGCCTCGATCTCTTCG
GTAATGAAAAACGGTTCGTCCTGGCCGTCCTGGTGCGGTTTCATGCTTGTTCCTCTTGGCGTTCATTCTC
GGCGGCCGCCAGGGCGTCGGCCTCGGTCAATGCGTCCTCACGGAAGGCACCGCGCCGCCTGGCCTCGGTG
GGCGTCACTTCCTCGCTGCGCTCAAGTGCGCGGTACAGGGTCGAGCGATGCACGCCAAGCAGTGCAGCCG
CCTCTTTCACGGTGCGGCCTTCCTGGTCGATCAGCTCGCGGGCGTGCGCGATCTGTGCCGGGGTGAGGGT
AGGGCGGGGGCCAAACTTCACGCCTCGGGCCTTGGCGGCCTCGCGCCCGCTCCGGGTGCGGTCGATGATT
AGGGAACGCTCGAACTCGGCAATGCCGGCGAACACGGTCAACACCATGCGGCCGGCCGGCGTGGTGGTGT
CGGCCCACGGCTCTGCCAGGCTACGCAGGCCCGCGCCGGCCTCCTGGATGCGCTCGGCAATGTCCAGTAG
GTCGCGGGTGCTGCGGGCCAGGCGGTCTAGCCTGGTCACTGTCACAACGTCGCCAGGGCGTAGGTGGTCA
AGCATCCTGGCCAGCTCCGGGCGGTCGCGCCTGGTGCCGGTGATCTTCTCGGAAAACAGCTTGGTGCAGC
CGGCCGCGTGCAGTTCGGCCCGTTGGTTGGTCAAGTCCTGGTCGTCGGTGCTGACGCGGGCATAGCCCAG
CAGGCCAGCGGCGGCGCTCTTGTTCATGGCGTAATGTCTCCGGTTCTAGTCGCAAGTATTCTACTTTATG
CGACTAAAACACGCGACAAGAAAACGCCAGGAAAAGGGCAGGGCGGCAGCCTGTCGCGTAACTTAGGACT
TGTGCGACATGTCGTTTTCAGAAGACGGCTGCACTGAACGTCAGAAGCCGACTGCACTATAGCAGCGGAG
GGGTTGGATCAAAGTACTTTGATCCCGAGGGGAACCCTGTGGTTGGCATGCACATACAAATGGACGAACG
GATAAACCTTTTCACGCCCTTTTAAATATCCGTTATTCTAATAAACGCTCTTTTCTCTTAGGTTTACCCG
CCAATATATCCTGTCAAACACTGATAGTTTAAACTGAAGGCGGGAAACGACAATCTGATCCAAGCTCAAG
CTAAGCTTCAGGAAACAGCTATGACCATGTAATACGACTCACTATAGGGGATATCGCGGCCGCGTTAACG
CTACCATGGAGCTCCAAATAATGATTTTATTTTGACTGATAGTGACCTGTTCGTTGCAACAAATTGATAA
GCAATGCTTTTTTATAATGCCAACTTTGTATAATAAAGTTGAACGAGAAACGTAAAATGATATAAATATC
AATATATTAAATTAGATTTTGCATAAAAAACAGACTACATAATACTGTAAAACACAACATATGCAGTCAC
TATGAATCAACTACTTAGATGGTATTAGTGACCTGTAGAATTCGAGCTCGACCGACAGCCTTCCAAATGT
TCTTCTCAAACGGAATCGTCGTATCCAGCCTACTCGCTATTGTCCTCAATGCCGTATTAAATCATAAAAA
GAAATAAGAAAAAGAGGTGCGAGCCTCTTTTTTGTGTGACAAAATAAAAACATCTACCTATTCATATACG
CTAGTGTCATAGTCCTGAAAATCATCTGCATCAAGAACAATTTCACAACTCTTATACTTTTCTCTTACAA
GTCGTTCGGCTTCATCTGGATTTTCAGCCTCTATACTTACTAAACGTGATAAAGTTTCTGTAATTTCTAC
TGTATCGACCTGCAGACTGGCTGTGTATAAGGGAGCCTGACATTTATATTCCCCAGAACATCAGGTTAAT
GGCGTTTTTGATGTCATTTTCGCGGTGGCTGAGATCAGCCACTTCTTCCCCGATAACGGAGACCGGCACA
CTGGCCATATCGGTGGTCATCATGCGCCAGCTTTCATCCCCGATATGCACCACCGGGTAAAGTTCACGGG
AGACTTTATCTGACAGCAGACGTGCACTGGCCAGGGGGATCACCATCCGTCGCCCGGGCGTGTCAATAAT
ATCACTCTGTACATCCACAAACAGACGATAACGGCTCTCTCTTTTATAGGTGTAAACCTTAAACTGCATT
TCACCAGTCCCTGTTCTCGTCAGCAAAAGAGCCGTTCATTTCAATAAACCGGGCGACCTCAGCCATCCCT
TCCTGATTTTCCGCTTTCCAGCGTTCGGCACGCAGACGACGGGCTTCATTCTGCATGGTTGTGCTTACCA
GACCGGAGATATTGACATCATATATGCCTTGAGCAACTGATAGCTGTCGCTGTCAACTGTCACTGTAATA
CGCTGCTTCATAGCACACCTCTTTTTGACATACTTCGGGTATACATATCAGTATATATTCTTATACCGCA
AAAATCAGCGCGCAAATACGCATACTGTTATCTGGCTTTTAGTAAGCCGGATCCACGCGATTACGCCCCG
CCCTGCCACTCATCGCAGTACTGTTGTAATTCATTAAGCATTCTGCCGACATGGAAGCCATCACAGACGG
CATGATGAACCTGAATCGCCAGCGGCATCAGCACCTTGTCGCCTTGCGTATAATATTTGCCCATGGTGAA
AACGGGGGCGAAGAAGTTGTCCATATTGGCCACGTTTAAATCAAAACTGGTGAAACTCACCCAGGGATTG
GCTGAGACGAAAAACATATTCTCAATAAACCCTTTAGGGAAATAGGCCAGGTTTTCACCGTAACACGCCA
CATCTTGCGAATATATGTGTAGAAACTGCCGGAAATCGTCGTGGTATTCACTCCAGAGCGATGAAAACGT
TTCAGTTTGCTCATGGAAAACGGTGTAACAAGGGTGAACACTATCCCATATCACCAGCTCACCGTCTTTC
ATTGCCATACGGAATTCCGGATGAGCATTCATCAGGCGGGCAAGAATGTGAATAAAGGCCGGATAAAACT
TGTGCTTATTTTTCTTTACGGTCTTTAAAAAGGCCGTAATATCCAGCTGAACGGTCTGGTTATAGGTACA
TTGAGCAACTGACTGAAATGCCTCAAAATGTTCTTTACGATGCCATTGGGATATATCAACGGTGGTATAT
CCAGTGATTTTTTTCTCCATTTTAGCTTCCTTAGCTCCTGAAAATCTCGATAACTCAAAAAATACGCCCG
GTAGTGATCTTATTTCATTATGGTGAAAGTTGGAACCTCTTACGTGCCGATCAACGTCTCATTTTCGCCA
AAAGTTGGCCCAGGGCTTCCCGGTATCAACAGGGACACCAGGATTTATTTATTCTGCGAAGTGATCTTCC
GTCACAGGTATTTATTCGGCGCAAAGTGCGTCGGGTGATGCTGCCAACTTAGTCGACGCTCTAGAGCTCC
AAATAATGATTTTATTTTGACTGATAGTGACCTGTTCGTTGCAACAAATTGATAAGCAATGCTTTTTTAT
AATGCCAACTTTGTACAAGAAAGTTGAACGAGAAACGTAAAATGATATAAATATCAATATATTAAATTAG
ATTTTGCATAAAAAACAGACTACATAATACTGTAAAACACAACATATGCAGTCACTATGAATCAACTACT
TAGATGGTATTAGTGACCTGTAGAATTCGAGCTCTAGAGCTGCAGGGCCCGAGCTTAAGACTGGCCGTCG
TTTTACGGTACCGCGATCGCTCGCGACCTGCAGGCATAAAGCCGTCAGTGTCCGCATAAAGAACCACCCA
TAATACCCATAATAGCTGTTTGCCATCGCTACCTTAGGACCGTTATAGTTAATTACCCTGTTATCCCTAT
TAATTAAGAGCTCGCTACCTTAAGAGAGGATATCGGCGCGCCTCTAGAATTTAAATGGATCCTACGTACT
CGAGGAATTCAATTCGGCGTTAATTCAGTACATTAAAAACGTCCGCAATGTGTTATTAAGTTGTCTAAGC
GTCAATTTGTTTACACCACAATATATCCTGCCACCAGCCAGCCAACAGCTCCCCGACCGGCAGCTCGGCA
CAAAATCACCACTCGATACAGGCAGCCCATCAGTCCGGGACGGCGTCAGCGGGAGAGCCGTTGTAAGGCG
GCAGACTTTGCTCATGTTACCGATGCTATTCGGAAGAACGGCAACTAAGCTGCCGGGTTTGAAACACGGA
TGATCTCGCGGAGGGTAGCATGTTGATTGTAACGATGACAGAGCGTTGCTGCCTGTGATCAATTCGGGCA
CGAACCCAGTGGACATAAGCCTCGTTCGGTTCGTAAGCTGTAATGCAAGTAGCGTAACTGCCGTCACGCA
ACTGGTCCAGAACCTTGACCGAACGCAGCGGTGGTAACGGCGCAGTGGCGGTTTTCATGGCTTCTTGTTA
TGACATGTTTTTTTGGGGTACAGTCTATGCCTCGGGCATCCAAGCAGCAAGCGCGTTACGCCGTGGGTCG
ATGTTTGATGTTATGGAGCAGCAACGATGTTACGCAGCAGGGCAGTCGCCCTAAAACAAAGTTAAACATC
ATGGGGGAAGCGGTGATCGCCGAAGTATCGACTCAACTATCAGAGGTAGTTGGCGTCATCGAGCGCCATC
TCGAACCGACGTTGCTGGCCGTACATTTGTACGGCTCCGCAGTGGATGGCGGCCTGAAGCCACACAGTGA
TATTGATTTGCTGGTTACGGTGACCGTAAGGCTTGATGAAACAACGCGGCGAGCTTTGATCAACGACCTT
TTGGAAACTTCGGCTTCCCCTGGAGAGAGCGAGATTCTCCGCGCTGTAGAAGTCACCATTGTTGTGCACG
ACGACATCATTCCGTGGCGTTATCCAGCTAAGCGCGAACTGCAATTTGGAGAATGGCAGCGCAATGACAT
TCTTGCAGGTATCTTCGAGCCAGCCACGATCGACATTGATCTGGCTATCTTGCTGACAAAAGCAAGAGAA
CATAGCGTTGCCTTGGTAGGTCCAGCGGCGGAGGAACTCTTTGATCCGGTTCCTGAACAGGATCTATTTG
AGGCGCTAAATGAAACCTTAACGCTATGGAACTCGCCGCCCGACTGGGCTGGCGATGAGCGAAATGTAGT
GCTTACGTTGTCCCGCATTTGGTACAGCGCAGTAACCGGCAAAATCGCGCCGAAGGATGTCGCTGCCGAC
TGGGCAATGGAGCGCCTGCCGGCCCAGTATCAGCCCGTCATACTTGAAGCTAGACAGGCTTATCTTGGAC
AAGAAGAAGATCGCTTGGCCTCGCGCGCAGATCAGTTGGAAGAATTTGTCCACTACGTGAAAGGCGAGAT
CACCAAGGTAGTCGGCAAATAATGTCTAGCTAGAAATTCGTTCAAGCCGACGCCGCTTCGCCGGCGTTAA
CTCAAGCGATTAGATGCACTAAGCACATAATTGCTCACAGCCAAACTATCAGGTCAAGTCTGCTTTTATT
ATTTTTAAGCGTGCATAATAAGCCCTACACAAATTGGGAGATATATCATGCATGACCAAAATCCCTTAAC
GTGAGTTTTCGTTCCACTGAGCGTCAGACCCCGTAGAAAAGATCAAAGGATCTTCTTGAGATCCTTTTTT
TCTGCGCGTAATCTGCTGCTTGCAAACAAAAAAACCACCGCTACCAGCGGTGGTTTGTTTGCCGGATCAA
GAGCTACCAACTCTTTTTCCGAAGGTAACTGGCTTCAGCAGAGCGCAGATACCAAATACTGTCCTTCTAG
TGTAGCCGTAGTTAGGCCACCACTTCAAGAACTCTGTAGCACCGCCTACATACCTCGCTCTGCTAATCCT
GTTACCAGTGGCTGCTGCCAGTGGCGATAAGTCGTGTCTTACCGGGTTGGACTCAAGACGATAGTTACCG
GATAAGGCGCAGCGGTCGGGCTGAACGGGGGGTTCGTGCACACAGCCCAGCTTGGAGCGAACGACCTACA
CCGAACTGAGATACCTACAGCGTGAGCTATGAGAAAGCGCCACGCTTCCCGAAGGGAGAAAGGCGGACAG
GTATCCGGTAAGCGGCAGGGTCGGAACAGGAGAGCGCACGAGGGAGCTTCCAGGGGGAAACGCCTGGTAT
CTTTATAGTCCTGTCGGGTTTCGCCACCTCTGACTTGAGCGTCGATTTTTGTGATGCTCGTCAGGGGGGC
GGAGCCTATGGAAAAACGCCAGCAACGCGGCCTTTTTACGGTTCCTGGCCTTTTGCTGGCCTTTTGCTCA
CATGTTCTTTCCTGCGTTATCCCCTGATTCTGTGGATAACCGTATTACCGCCTTTGAGTGAGCTGATACC
GCTCGCCGCAGCCGAACGACCGAGCGCAGCGAGTCAGTGAGCGAGGAAGCGGAAGAGCGCCTGATGCGGT
ATTTTCTCCTTACGCATCTGTGCGGTATTTCACACCGCATATGGTGCACTCTCAGTACAATCTGCTCTGA
TGCCGCATAGTTAAGCCAGTATACACTCCGCTATCGCTACGTGACTGGGTCATGGCTGCGCCCCGACACC
CGCCAACACCCGCTGACGCGCCCTGACGGGCTTGTCTGCTCCCGGCATCCGCTTACAGACAAGCTGTGAC
CGTCTCCGGGAGCTGCATGTGTCAGAGGTTTTCACCGTCATCACCGAAACGCGCGAGGCAGGGTGCCTTG
ATGTGGGCGCCGGCGGTCGAGTGGCGACGGCGCGGCTTGTCCGCGCCCTGGTAGATTGCCTGGCCGTAGG
CCAGCCATTTTTGAGCGGCCAGCGGCCGCGATAGGCCGACGCGAAGCGGCGGGGCGTAGGGAGCGCAGCG
ACCGAAGGGTAGGCGCTTTTTGCAGCTCTTCGGCTGTGCGCTGGCCAGACAGTTATGCACAGGCCAGGCG
GGTTTTAAGAGTTTTAATAAGTTTTAAAGAGTTTTAGGCGGAAAAATCGCCTTTTTTCTCTTTTATATCA
GTCACTTACATGTGTGACCGGTTCCCAATGTACGGCTTTGGGTTCCCAATGTACGGGTTCCGGTTCCCAA
TGTACGGCTTTGGGTTCCCAATGTACGTGCTATCCACAGGAAAGAGACCTTTTCGACCTTTTTCCCCTGC
TAGGGCAATTTGCCCTAGCATCTGCTCCGTACATTAGGAACCGGCGGATGCTTCGCCCTCGATCAGGTTG
CGGTAGCGCATGACTAGGATCGGGCCAGCCTGCCCCGCCTCCTCCTTCAAATCGTACTCCGGCAGGTCAT
TTGACCCGATCAGCTTGCGCACGGTGAAACAGAACTTCTTGAACTCTCCGGCGCTGCCACTGCGTTCGTA
GATCGTCTTGAACAACCATCTGGCTTCTGCCTTGCCTGCGGCGCGGCGTGCCAGGCGGTAGAGAAAACGG
CCGATGCCGGGATCGATCAAAAAGTAATCGGGGTGAACCGTCAGCACGTCCGGGTTCTTGCCTTCTGTGA
TCTCGCGGTACATCCAATCAGCTAGCTCGATCTCGATGTACTCCGGCCGCCCGGTTTCGCTCTTTACGAT
CTTGTAGCGGCTAATCAAGGCTTCACCCTCGGATACCGTCACCAGGCGGCCGTTCTTGGCCTTCTTCGTA
CGCTGCATGGCAACGTGCGTGGTGTTTAACCGAATGCAGGTTTCTACCAGGTCGTCTTTCTGCTTTCCGC
CATCGGCTCGCCGGCAGAACTTGAGTACGTCCGCAACGTGTGGACGGAACACGCGGCCGGGCTTGTCTCC
CTTCCCTTCCCGGTATCGGTTCATGGATTCGGTTAGATGGGAAACCGCCATCAGTACCAGGTCGTAATCC
CACACACTGGCCATGCCGGCCGGCCCTGCGGAAACCTCTACGTGCCCGTCTGGAAGCTCGTAGCGGATCA
CCTCGCCAGCTCGTCGGTCACGCTTCGACAGACGGAAAACGGCCACGTCCATGATGCTGCGACTATCGCG
GGTGCCCACGTCATAGAGCATCGGAACGAAAAAATCTGGTTGCTCGTCGCCCTTGGGCGGCTTCCTAATC
GACGGCGCACCGGCTGCCGGCGGTTGCCGGGATTCTTTGCGGATTCGATCAGCGGCCGCTTGCCACGATT
CACCGGGGCGTGCTTCTGCCTCGATGCGTTGCCGCTGGGCGGCCTGCGCGGCCTTCAACTTCTCCACCAG
GTCATCACCCAGCGCCGCGCCGATTTGTACCGGGCCGGATGGTTTGCGACCGTCACGCCGATTCCTCGGG
CTTGGGGGTTCCAGTGCCATTGCAGGGCCGGCAGACAACCCAGCCGCTTACGCCTGGCCAACCGCCCGTT
CCTCCACACATGGGGCATTCCACGGCGTCGGTGCCTGGTTGTTCTTGATTTTCCATGCCGCCTCCTTTAG
CCGCTAAAATTCATCTACTCATTTATTCATTTGCTCATTTACTCTGGTAGCTGCGCGATGTATTCAGATA
GCAGCTCGGTAATGGTCTTGCCTTGGCGTACCGCGTACATCTTCAGCTTGGTGTGATCCTCCGCCGGCAA
CTGAAAGTTGACCCGCTTCATGGCTGGCGTGTCTGCCAGGCTGGCCAACGTTGCAGCCTTGCTGCTGCGT
GCGCTCGGACGGCCGGCACTTAGCGTGTTTGTGCTTTTGCTCATTTTCTCTTTACCTCATTAACTCAAAT
GAGTTTTGATTTAATTTCAGCGGCCAGCGCCTGGACCTCGCGGGCAGCGTCGCCCTCGGGTTCTGATTCA
AGAACGGTTGTGCCGGCGGCGGCAGTGCCTGGGTAGCTCACGCGCTGCGTGATACGGGACTCAAGAATGG
GCAGCTCGTACCCGGCCAGCGCCTCGGCAACCTCACCGCCGT
Features (pLannotate 1.2.2; 21 found; start..end, strand, type, name):
   1002..1403    -  CDS            Y4CG_SINFN (fragment): Protein inferred from homology: Swiss-Prot protein existence level 3. From Sinorhizobium fredii (strain NBRC 101917 / NGR234).
   1742..1766    -  misc_feature   RB T-DNA repeat: right border repeat from nopaline C58 T-DNA
   1850..1868    +  promoter       T7 promoter: promoter for bacteriophage T7 RNA polymerase
   1906..2137    +  protein_bind   attP3: mutant version of attP; recombination site for the Gateway® BP reaction BP Clonase™
   2301..2453    -  CDS            dpnD (fragment): DPND_STRPN - Protein predicted: Swiss-Prot protein existence level 4. From Streptococcus pneumoniae serotype 4 (strain ATCC BAA-334 / TIGR4).
   2497..2799    -  CDS            ccdB: CCDB_ECOLI - Also known as G, letB, letD. Experimental evidence at protein level: Swiss-Prot protein existence level 1. Toxic component of a type II toxin-antitoxin (TA) system, functioning in plasmid maintainence. Responsible for the post- segregational killing (PSK) of plasmid-free cells, also referred to as a plasmid addiction system. Half-life of over 2 hours. Cell killing by CcdB is accompanied by filamentation, defects in chromosome and plasmid segregation, defects in cell division, formation of anucleate cells, decreased DNA synthesis and plasmid loss. Interferes with the activity of DN
   2804..2962    -  CDS            ccdA (fragment): CCDA_ECO57 - Also known as H, letA. Experimental evidence at protein level: Swiss-Prot protein existence level 1. Antitoxin component of a type II toxin-antitoxin (TA) system which inhibits the post-segregational killing (PSK) of plasmid-free cells, also referred to as a plasmid addiction system. Binds to and blocks the activity of CcdB; will also remove bound CcdB protein from the CcdB-GyrA complex by forming a CcdA-CcdB complex, a process termed rejuvenation. Functions as a transcriptional corepressor for the ccdAB operon, repression also requires CcdB (By similarity). From Escherichia coli
   3141..3800    -  CDS            CmR: chloramphenicol acetyltransferase; cat; confers resistance to chloramphenicol
   3801..3903    -  promoter       cat promoter: promoter of the E. coli cat gene encoding chloramphenicol acetyltransferase
   4061..4292    +  protein_bind   attP2: mutant version of attP; recombination site for the Gateway® BP reaction BP Clonase™
   4330..4346    +  CDS            lacZα (fragment): LacZα fragment of β-galactosidase; lacZ fragment
   4629..4653    -  misc_feature   LB T-DNA repeat: left border repeat from nopaline C58 T-DNA
   4891..5028    -  CDS            int (fragment): INT2_ECOLX - Protein inferred from homology: Swiss-Prot protein existence level 3. Putative integrase believed to be involved in the insertion of antibiotic resistance genes into plasmids and transposons. From Escherichia coli.
   5118..5174    +  CDS            GmR (fragment): gentamycin acetyltransferase; aacC1; confers resistance to gentamycin
   5185..5972    +  CDS            SmR (fragment): aminoglycoside adenylyltransferase (Murphy, 1985); aadA; confers resistance to spectinomycin and streptomycin
   6216..6804    +  rep_origin     ori: high-copy-number ColE1/pMB1/pBR322/pUC origin of replication
   6990..7130    -  misc_feature   bom: basis of mobility region from pBR322
   7232..7271    -  CDS            rop (fragment): Rop protein, which maintains plasmids at low copy number; rop
   7474..7668    -  rep_origin     pVS1 oriV: origin of replication for the Pseudomonas plasmid pVS1 (Heeb et al., 2000)
   7734..8802    -  CDS            pVS1 RepA (fragment): replication protein from the Pseudomonas plasmid pVS1 (Heeb et al., 2000)
   9235..442     -  CDS            pVS1 StaA (across the origin): stability protein from the Pseudomonas plasmid pVS1 (Heeb et al., 2000)
