[The description below was written by a language model from this plasmid's Addgene catalogue record and pLannotate feature annotations shown in this document.]
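Description:
pOSCAR is an empty Agrobacterium binary vector built on the pPZP-RCS2 backbone and designed as the destination plasmid of the OSCAR system (One Step Construction of Agrobacterium-Recombination-ready plasmids) for making fungal gene deletion constructs delivered by Agrobacterium tumefaciens-mediated transformation. The 9.4 kb plasmid carries two replication systems. A ColE1/pBR322-type origin with the bom mobilisation region supports propagation in E. coli, and the pVS1 oriV with RepA and the StaA stability protein supports maintenance in Agrobacterium. Selection in bacteria is by spectinomycin through the aadA (SmR) gene located outside the T-DNA.

Between the nopaline-type right and left T-DNA border repeats sits a roughly 2.5 kb Gateway cassette, attP2R-ccdB-CmR-attP3, which was moved from a TOPO intermediate as a HindIII–KpnI fragment. The cassette contains the ccdB toxin gene and a chloramphenicol acetyltransferase gene with its own cat promoter, flanked by the mutant attP2 and attP3 sites recognised by BP Clonase. Because ccdB is lethal to ordinary E. coli strains, the empty vector must be kept in a ccdB-resistant host, and BP recombination that replaces the cassette can be counter-selected. The vector itself carries no fungal selection marker or gene of interest. In line with the system's purpose, PCR-amplified gene flanks with matching att sites would be recombined into the T-DNA in a single reaction, with a fungal selectable marker presumably supplied from elsewhere, though the record does not detail these partner components. A T7 promoter and a small lacZα remnant flank the cassette. The repository notes a single-nucleotide mismatch with the depositor sequence that is said not to affect function.
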