Addgene plasmid #29639: pOSCAR
Purpose: (Empty Backbone)
Depositing lab: David_L Andrews & Scott Gold. Depositing organization: University of Georgia. Publication: One step construction of Agrobacterium-Recombination-ready-plasmids (OSCAR), an efficient and robust tool for ATMT based gene deletion construction in fungi. Paz Z, Garcia-Pedrajas MD, Andrews DL, Klosterman SJ, Baeza-Montanez L, Gold SE. Fungal Genet Biol. 2011 Jul;48(7):677-84. doi: 10.1016/j.fgb.2011.02.003. Epub 2011 Mar 6. PubMed 21362493.
Backbone
  Vector backbone: pPZP-RCS2
  Backbone manufacturer: Stanton Gelvin
Growth in bacteria
  Bacterial resistance: Spectinomycin, 50 μg/mL
  Growth temperature: 37°C
  Growth strain: Unknown
  Growth instructions: DB3.1 (ccdB resistant)
  Copy number: Unknown
Gene/Insert
  Gene/Insert name: None (alt name: OSCAR)
  GenBank ID: HM623914
  Cloning method: Restriction Enzyme
  Sequencing primers: 5′ n/a
Terms and licenses: Academic/Nonprofit Terms; Industry Terms
Depositor comments: To constuct this vector the 2.5 kb Gateway cassette attP2R-ccdB-cmR-attP3 was cloned into pCR2.1-TOPO (Invitrogen) generating plasmid pTOPO-attP2R-ccdB-attP3. The P2R-ccdB-cmR-P3 cassette was then excised from pTOPO-attP2R-ccdB-attP3 by digestion with HindIII and KpnI and inserted in the binary vector pPZP-RCS2. Note that Addgene's sequencing results contain a single nucleotide mismatch at bp#4262 when compared to the depositor's sequence. This discrepancy does not affect the function of the plasmid.
How to cite: pOSCAR was a gift from David_L Andrews & Scott Gold (Addgene plasmid # 29639 ; http://n2t.net/addgene:29639 ; RRID:Addgene_29639)
