>Addgene plasmid #29639 | pOSCAR | addgene partial sequence | sequence record 35100 | 29639 with M13for20
TCTACAGGTCACTAATACCATCTAAGTAGTTGGTTCATAGTGACTGCATATGTTGTGTTTTACAGTATTA
TGTAGTCTGTTTTTTATGCAAAATCTAATTTAATATATTGATATTTATATCATTTTACGTTTCTCGTTCA
ACTTTCTTGTACAAAGTTGGCATTATAAAAAAGCATTGCTTATCAATTTGTTGCAACGAACAGGTCACTA
TCAGTCAAAATAAAATCATTATTTGGAGCTCTAGAGCGTCGACTAAGTTGGCAGCATCACCCGACGCACT
TTGCGCCGAATAAATACCTGTGACGGAAGATCACTTCGCAGAATAAATAAATCCTGGTGTCCCTGTTGAT
ACCGGGAAGCCCTGGGCCAACTTTTGGCGAAAATGAGACGTTGATCGGCACGTAAGAGGTTCCAACTTTC
ACCATAATGAAATAAGATCACTACCGGGCGTATTTTTTGAGTTATCGAGATTTTCAGGAGCTAAGGAAGC
TAAAATGGAGAAAAAAATCACTGGATATACCACCGTTGATATATCCCAATGGCATCGTAAAGAACATTTT
GAGGCATTTCAGTCAGTTGCTCAATGTACCTATAACCAGACCGTTCAGCTGGATATTACGGCCTTTTTAA
AGACCGTAAAGAAAAATAAGCACAAGTTTTATCCGGCCTTTATTCACATTCTTGCCCGCCTGATGAATGC
TCATCCGGAATTCCGTATGGCAATGAAAGACGGTGAGCTGGTGATATGGGATAGTGTTCACCCTTGTTAC
ACCGTTTTCCATGAGCAAACTGAAACGTTTTCATCGCTCTGGAGTGAATACCACGACGATTTCCGGCAGT
TTCTACACATATATTCGCAAGATGTGGCGTGTTACGGTGAAAACCT
